>Addgene plasmid #99826 | pHI-Smp_168010 | addgene full sequence | sequence record 194875 | Addgene NGS Result
CAAAAAACCCCTCAAGACCCGTTTAGAGGCCCCAAGGGGTTATGCTAGGCGCGCCGGATCCTAATACGAC
TCACTATAGGGAGATTTAGGTGACACTATAGAAGTGACCTTGGAGATCCGAAAAGTCTGGAGAAAGAGAG
GTTGAGGCGGGAGATCCGAAAAGTCTGGATATTACGTTGGACTCTTTAGTAGAGAGTCAAAATATTACCC
AAATAGATCTAAGGCCGAAACCACCTGTCTATGTATCGCGTTGTGTACAGACAATATATCGTGATTCGGA
GGCGCAAACTGACCCATATTCTCCATCGTATGTTGTCAATATAGGAGAAAACCTTCAAACATTGAAATTA
ACCTCGTTGAGTTATGGATATGGACTTCCAGTCGGATTATTTGATGTTGAAAGAATTGAGCGTGCAAGAC
AAAGAGAAGAAGTTGAAGCAACTCTACAGCCGTATAAAGAAATTACAAATAATGTGGTACAAATTGCCAA
ACGACGTAAAATTTTGGAAGGTTTAGAAAATCGTGAATGGTACTTGAGAGAAAGAGAGGTTGAGGCGAAG
GTCTCCCTTTAGTGAGGGTTAATTCTCCCTATAGTGAGTCGTATTAGGATCCGGCGCGCCTAGCATAACC
CCTTGGGGCCTCTAAACGGGTCTTGAGGGGTTTTTTGACGCGTCGATTTCGGCCTATTGGTTAAAAAATG
AGCTGATTTAACAAAAATTTAACGCGAATTTTAACAAAATTCAGGGCGCAAGGGCTGCTAAAGGAAGCGG
AACACGTAGAAAGCCAGTCCGCAGAAACGGTGCTGACCCCGGATGAATGTCAGCTACTGGGCTATCTGGA
CAAGGGAAAACGCAAGCGCAAAGAGAAAGCAGGTAGCTTGCAGTGGGCTTACATGGCGATAGCTAGACTG
GGCGGTTTTATGGACAGCAAGCGAACCGGAATTGCCAGCTGGGGCGCCCTCTGGTAAGGTTGGGAAGCCC
TGCAAAGTAAACTGGATGGCTTTCTTGCCGCCAATGATCTGATGGCGCAGGGGATCAAGATCTGATCAAG
AGACAGGATGAGGATCGTTTCGCATGATTGAACAAGATGGATTGCACGCAGGTTCTCCGGCCGCTTGGGT
GGAGAGGCTATTCGGCTATGACTGGGCACAACAGACAATCGGCTGCTCTGATGCCGCCGTGTTCCGGCTG
TCAGCGCAGGGGCGCCCGGTTCTTTTTGTCAAGACCGACCTGTCCGGTGCCCTGAATGAACTGCAGGACG
AGGCAGCGCGGCTATCGTGGCTGGCCACGACGGGCGTTCCTTGCGCAGCTGTGCTCGACGTTGTCACTGA
AGCGGGAAGGGACTGGCTGCTATTGGGCGAAGTGCCGGGGCAGGATCTCCTGTCATCCCACCTTGCTCCT
GCCGAGAAAGTATCCATCATGGCTGATGCAATGCGGCGGCTGCATACGCTTGATCCGGCTACCTGCCCAT
TCGACCACCAAGCGAAACATCGCATCGAGCGAGCACGTACTCGGATGGAAGCCGGTCTTGTCGATCAGGA
TGATCTGGACGAAGAGCATCAGGGGCTCGCGCCAGCCGAACTGTTCGCCAGGCTCAAGGCGCGCATGCCC
GACGGCGAGGATCTCGTCGTGACCCATGGCGATGCCTGCTTGCCGAATATCATGGTGGAAAATGGCCGCT
TTTCTGGATTCATCGACTGTGGCCGGCTGGGTGTGGCGGACCGCTATCAGGACATAGCGTTGGCTACCCG
TGATATTGCTGAAGAGCTTGGCGGCGAATGGGCTGACCGCTTCCTCGTGCTTTACGGTATCGCCGCTCCC
GATTCGCAGCGCATCGCCTTCTATCGCCTTCTTGACGAGTTCTTCTGAATTGAAAAAGGAAGAGTATGAG
TATTCAACATTTCCGTGTCGCCCTTATTCCCTTTTTTGCGGCATTTTGCCTTCCTGTTTTTGCTCACCCA
GAAACGCTGGTGAAAGTAAAAGATGCTGAAGATCAGTTGGGTGCACGAGTGGGTTACATCGAACTGGATC
TCAACAGCGGTAAGATCCTTGAGAGTTTTCGCCCCGAAGAACGTTTTCCAATGATGAGCACTTTTAAAGT
TCTGCTATGTGGCGCGGTATTATCCCGTATTGACGCCGGGCAAGAGCAACTCGGTCGCCGCATACACTAT
TCTCAGAATGACTTGGTTGAGTACTCACCAGTCACAGAAAAGCATCTTACGGATGGCATGACAGTAAGAG
AATTATGCAGTGCTGCCATAACCATGAGTGATAACACTGCGGCCAACTTACTTCTGACAACGATCGGAGG
ACCGAAGGAGCTAACCGCTTTTTTGCACAACATGGGGGATCATGTAACTCGCCTTGATCGTTGGGAACCG
GAGCTGAATGAAGCCATACCAAACGACGAGCGTGACACCACGATGCCTGTAGCAATGGCAACAACGTTGC
GCAAACTATTAACTGGCGAACTACTTACTCTAGCTTCCCGGCAACAATTAATAGACTGGATGGAGGCGGA
TAAAGTTGCAGGACCACTTCTGCGCTCGGCCCTTCCGGCTGGCTGGTTTATTGCTGATAAATCTGGAGCC
GGTGAGCGTGGGTCTCGCGGTATCATTGCAGCACTGGGGCCAGATGGTAAGCCCTCCCGTATCGTAGTTA
TCTACACGACGGGGAGCCAGGCAACTATGGATGAACGAAATAGACAGATCGCTGAGATAGGTGCCTCACT
GATTAAGCATTGGTAACTGTCAGACCAAGTTTACTCATATATACTTTAGATTGATTTAAAACTTCATTTT
TAATTTAAAAGGATCTAGGTGAAGATCCTTTTTGATAATCTCATGACCAAAATCCCTTAACGTGAGTTTT
CGTTCCACTGAGCGTCAGACCCCGTAGAAAAGATCAAAGGATCTTCTTGAGATCCTTTTTTTCTGCGCGT
AATCTGCTGCTTGCAAACAAAAAAACCACCGCTACCAGCGGTGGTTTGTTTGCCGGATCAAGAGCTACCA
ACTCTTTTTCCGAAGGTAACTGGCTTCAGCAGAGCGCAGATACCAAATACTGTTCTTCTAGTGTAGCCGT
AGTTAGGCCACCACTTCAAGAACTCTGTAGCACCGCCTACATACCTCGCTCTGCTAATCCTGTTACCAGT
GGCTGCTGCCAGTGGCGATAAGTCGTGTCTTACCGGGTTGGACTCAAGACGATAGTTACCGGATAAGGCG
CAGCGGTCGGGCTGAACGGGGGGTTCGTGCACACAGCCCAGCTTGGAGCGAACGACCTACACCGAACTGA
GATACCTACAGCGTGAGCTATGAGAAAGCGCCACGCTTCCCGAAGGGAGAAAGGCGGACAGGTATCCGGT
AAGCGGCAGGGTCGGAACAGGAGAGCGCACGAGGGAGCTTCCAGGGGGAAACGCCTGGTATCTTTATAGT
CCTGTCGGGTTTCGCCACCTCTGACTTGAGCGTCGATTTTTGTGATGCTCGTCAGGGGGGCGGAGCCTAT
GGAAAAACGCCAGCAACGCGGCCTTTTTACGGTTCCTGGCCTTTTGCTGGCCTTTTGCTCACATGTTCTT
TCCTGCGTTATCCCCTGATTCTGTGGATAACCGTATTACCGCCTTTGAGTGAGCTGATACCGCTCGCCGC
AGCCGAACGACCGAGCGCAGCGAGTCAGTGAGCGAGGAAGCACGCGT
Features (pLannotate 1.2.2; 12 found; start..end, strand, type, name):
      1..48      -  terminator     T7 terminator: transcription terminator for bacteriophage T7 RNA polymerase
     62..80      +  promoter       T7 promoter: promoter for bacteriophage T7 RNA polymerase
     84..102     +  promoter       SP6 promoter: promoter for bacteriophage SP6 RNA polymerase
    566..584     -  promoter       T3 promoter: promoter for bacteriophage T3 RNA polymerase
    588..606     -  promoter       T7 promoter: promoter for bacteriophage T7 RNA polymerase
    620..667     +  terminator     T7 terminator: transcription terminator for bacteriophage T7 RNA polymerase
    674..740     +  rep_origin     M13 ori (fragment): M13 bacteriophage origin of replication; arrow indicates direction of (+) strand synthesis
    743..1042    +  CDS            tnpA (fragment): TN5P_ECOLX - Also known as tnp. Experimental evidence at protein level: Swiss-Prot protein existence level 1. Mediates transposition of transposon Tn5 by a 'cut and paste' mechanism. First, the monomeric transposase binds the 19 bp inverted DNA repeats flanking the transposon. Then, dimerization of the DNA- bound transposase creates a synaptic DNA complex. After nicking of the first DNA strand, excision of the transposon proceeds through a series of intermediates. The transposase then mediates the insertion of the transposon at a new site by strand transfer. The activity of the wild- type tran
   1074..1865    +  CDS            neo: KKA2_KLEPN - Also known as kan, nptII. Experimental evidence at protein level: Swiss-Prot protein existence level 1. Resistance to kanamycin, neomycin, paromomycin, ribostamycin, butirosin and gentamicin B. From Klebsiella pneumoniae.
   1869..1885    +  promoter       AmpR promoter (fragment): bla
   1886..2746    +  CDS            AmpR: β-lactamase; bla; confers resistance to ampicillin, carbenicillin, and related antibiotics
   2917..3505    +  rep_origin     ori: high-copy-number ColE1/pMB1/pBR322/pUC origin of replication
