[The description below was written by a language model from this plasmid's Addgene catalogue record and pLannotate feature annotations shown in this document.]
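Description:
pHI-Smp_168010 is a small bacterial plasmid (about 3.7 kb in the sequenced record) built on the pJC53.2 backbone and carrying a cDNA-derived fragment of the Schistosoma mansoni gene Smp_168010, which is annotated only as a hypothetical protein. It replicates in E. coli from a high-copy ColE1/pUC-type origin. The catalogue lists kanamycin as the selection, which matches the annotated neo (nptII) gene. The feature table also shows a complete β-lactamase (AmpR) coding sequence just downstream, preceded by only a fragment of its promoter. Short remnants of an M13 origin and of the Tn5 transposase gene are also present, apparently as backbone carry-over.

The insert itself is not annotated. It should lie in the roughly 460 bp gap between two sets of phage promoters that face each other. On one side, T7 and SP6 promoters read inward; on the other, T3 and T7 promoters read inward on the opposite strand. T7 terminators sit outside the promoters on both flanks. With this layout, SP6 or T3 polymerase can produce a single-strand-specific sense or antisense transcript, while T7 polymerase alone transcribes both strands and can yield double-stranded RNA.

Although the plasmid is catalogued as a bacterial expression vector that "expresses" the protein, the repository notes that this plasmid series was made for in vitro transcription and may not suit overexpression studies. Such promoter layouts are generally used to make riboprobes or dsRNA, though the record does not name a specific application. The insert was amplified from cDNA and may differ from the reference sequence, and the cloning sites are not recorded.
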