Addgene plasmid #99826: pHI-Smp_168010
Purpose: Expresses S. mansoni hypothetical protein Smp_168010
Depositing lab: Phillip Newmark.
Backbone
  Vector backbone: pJC53.2
  Vector type: Bacterial Expression
Growth in bacteria
  Bacterial resistance: Kanamycin, 50 μg/mL
  Growth temperature: 37°C
  Growth strain: DH5alpha
  Copy number: Unknown
Gene/Insert
  Gene/Insert name: hypothetical protein
  Cloning method: Restriction Enzyme; 5′ cloning site unknown (unknown if destroyed); 3′ cloning site unknown (unknown if destroyed)
Terms and licenses: Academic/Nonprofit Terms; Industry Terms: Not Available to Industry
Depositor comments: Addgene Note: These plasmids were generated for in vitro transcription and may not be suitable for overexpression studies. The inserts were amplified from cDNA and may differ from NCBI reference sequences.
How to cite: pHI-Smp_168010 was a gift from Phillip Newmark (Addgene plasmid # 99826)
